Addgene plasmid #246745: pGEX GST-tev-hDNAJC5 L115R
Purpose: Bacterial expression of human DNAJC5 L115R with GST and a cleavage site for TEV protease on its N-terminus
Depositing lab: Yihong Ye. Depositing organization: National Institute of Diabetes & Digestive & Kidney Diseases (NIDDK). Publication: CHIP protects lysosomes from CLN4 mutant-induced membrane damage. Lee J, Chin N, Zou J, Mazli WNAB, Jarnik M, Saidi L, Xu Y, Jeong E, Suh J, Replogle J, Ward ME, Bonifacino JS, Zheng W, Hao L, Ye Y. Nat Cell Biol. 2025 Aug 25. doi: 10.1038/s41556-025-01738-2. PubMed 40855364.
Backbone
  Vector backbone: pGEX KG
  Vector type: Bacterial Expression
Growth in bacteria
  Bacterial resistance: Ampicillin, 100 μg/mL
  Growth temperature: 37°C
  Growth strain: DH5alpha
  Copy number: High Copy
Gene/Insert
  Gene/Insert name: DNAJC5 (DnaJ heat shock protein family) (alt name: CSP_ (Cysteine string protein _))
  Species: H. sapiens (human)
  Mutation: L115R
  Entrez Gene: DNAJC5 (a.k.a. CLN4, CLN4B, CSP, DNAJC5A, NCL, mir-941-2, mir-941-3, mir-941-4, mir-941-5)
  Promoter: lacZ
  Tag / fusion protein: GST (N terminal on insert)
  Cloning method: Restriction Enzyme; 5′ cloning site Unknown (unknown if destroyed)
Terms and licenses: Academic/Nonprofit Terms; Industry Terms: Not Available to Industry
Depositor comments: Original thrombin cleavage site has been deleted. DNAJC5 insert sequence is from rat (R. rattus), but its translated amino acid sequence is identical to the human one (V112 has been replaced with F112 for this). Please visit https://doi.org/10.1101/2025.02.18.638932 for bioRxiv preprint.
How to cite: pGEX GST-tev-hDNAJC5 L115R was a gift from Yihong Ye (Addgene plasmid # 246745 ; http://n2t.net/addgene:246745 ; RRID:Addgene_246745)
