[The description below was written by a language model from this plasmid's Addgene catalogue record and pLannotate feature annotations shown in this document.]
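Description:
pGEX GST-tev-hDNAJC5 L115R is a bacterial expression plasmid of about 5.6 kb, built on the pGEX KG backbone, for producing a recombinant mutant form of the human co-chaperone DNAJC5 (cysteine string protein) in E. coli. It replicates from a high-copy ColE1/pMB1-type origin and is selected with ampicillin through the β-lactamase gene driven by its own promoter. The plasmid also carries lacI with its native promoter, so the lac repressor is supplied in cis.

The catalogue lists the promoter as lacZ. In the annotated sequence, however, the element directly upstream of the fusion is the tac promoter, a strong trp/lac hybrid, followed by a lac operator. This is the usual pGEX arrangement and makes expression inducible with IPTG. A separate lac promoter/operator and lacZα fragment lie further upstream as backbone remnants. The open reading frame encodes Schistosoma japonicum glutathione S-transferase, then a TEV protease recognition site, then DNAJC5. The GST tag therefore sits at the N-terminus and allows glutathione affinity purification, after which it can be removed with TEV protease. The depositor notes that the thrombin site originally present in the vector has been deleted.

The insert's nucleotide sequence is of rat origin, but residue 112 was changed from valine to phenylalanine so that the translated protein matches human DNAJC5. It additionally carries the L115R substitution. DNAJC5 is also known as CLN4, and the associated publication concerns lysosomal membrane damage caused by CLN4 mutants. This suggests the plasmid is used to prepare purified mutant protein for biochemical study. The cloning sites are not recorded.
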