Features (pLannotate 1.2.2; 18 found; start..end, strand, type, name):
    539..560     +  protein_bind   CAP binding site: CAP binding activates transcription in the presence of cAMP. E. coli catabolite activator protein
    575..605     +  promoter       lac promoter: promoter for the E. coli lac operon
    613..629     +  protein_bind   lac operator: The lac repressor binds to the lac operator to inhibit transcription in E. coli. This inhibition can be relieved by adding lactose or isopropyl-β-D-thiogalactopyranoside (IPTG). lac repressor encoded by lacI
    649..822     +  CDS            lacZα: LacZα fragment of β-galactosidase; lacZ fragment
   1086..1202    -  CDS            yciV (fragment): RNAAM_ECOLI - Also known as trpH From Escherichia coli (strain K12).
   1278..1306    +  promoter       tac promoter: strong E. coli promoter; hybrid between the trp and lac UV5 promoters
   1314..1330    +  protein_bind   lac operator: The lac repressor binds to the lac operator to inhibit transcription in E. coli. This inhibition can be relieved by adding lactose or isopropyl-β-D-thiogalactopyranoside (IPTG). lac repressor encoded by lacI
   1353..2006    +  CDS            GST26_SCHJA: Experimental evidence at protein level: Swiss-Prot protein existence level 1. GST isoenzymes appear to play a central role in the parasite detoxification system. Other functions are also suspected including a role in increasing the solubility of haematin in the parasite gut. From Schistosoma japonicum (Blood fluke).
   2019..2035    +  CDS            TEV site (fragment): tobacco etch virus (TEV) protease recognition and cleavage site
   2046..2636    +  CDS            DNAJC5: DNJC5_HUMAN - Also known as CLN4 From Homo sapiens (Human).
   2670..2709    +  CDS            rop (fragment): Rop protein, which maintains plasmids at low copy number; rop
   2811..2851    +  misc_feature   bom (fragment): basis of mobility region from pBR322
   2956..3060    +  promoter       AmpR promoter: bla
   3061..3921    +  CDS            AmpR: β-lactamase; bla; confers resistance to ampicillin, carbenicillin, and related antibiotics
   4092..4680    +  rep_origin     ori: high-copy-number ColE1/pMB1/pBR322/pUC origin of replication
   4866..4917    -  misc_feature   bom (fragment): basis of mobility region from pBR322
   4924..5001    +  promoter       lacI promoter: lacI
   5002..526     +  CDS            lacI (across the origin): lac repressor; lacI; The lac repressor binds to the lac operator to inhibit transcription in E. coli. This inhibition can be relieved by adding lactose or isopropyl-β-D-thiogalactopyranoside (IPTG).
>Addgene plasmid #246745 | pGEX GST-tev-hDNAJC5 L115R | addgene full sequence | sequence record 494424 | Addgene NGS Result
GGGCCCATTAAGTTCTGTCTCGGCGCGTCTGCGTCTGGCTGGCTGGCATAAATATCTCACTCGCAATCAA
ATTCAGCCGATAGCGGAACGGGAAGGCGACTGGAGTGCCATGTCCGGTTTTCAACAAACCATGCAAATGC
TGAATGAGGGCATCGTTCCCACTGCGATGCTGGTTGCCAACGATCAGATGGCGCTGGGCGCAATGCGCGC
CATTACCGAGTCCGGGCTGCGCGTTGGTGCGGATATCTCGGTAGTGGGATACGACGATACCGAAGACAGC
TCATGTTATATCCCGCCGTTAACCACCATCAAACAGGATTTTCGCCTGCTGGGGCAAACCAGCGTGGACC
GCTTGCTGCAACTCTCTCAGGGCCAGGCGGTGAAGGGCAATCAGCTGTTGCCCGTCTCACTGGTGAAAAG
AAAAACCACCCTGGCGCCCAATACGCAAACCGCCTCTCCCCGCGCGTTGGCCGATTCATTAATGCAGCTG
GCACGACAGGTTTCCCGACTGGAAAGCGGGCAGTGAGCGCAACGCAATTAATGTAAGTTAGCTCACTCAT
TAGGCACCCCAGGCTTTACACTTTATGCTTCCGGCTCGTATGTTGTGTGGAATTGTGAGCGGATAACAAT
TTCACACAGGAAACAGCTATGACCATGATTACGGATTCACTGGCCGTCGTTTTACAACGTCGTGACTGGG
AAAACCCTGGCGTTACCCAACTTAATCGCCTTGCAGCACATCCCCCTTTCGCCAGCTGGCGTAATAGCGA
AGAGGCCCGCACCGATCGCCCTTCCCAACAGTTGCGCAGCCTGAATGGCGAATGGCGCTTTGCCTGGTTT
CCGGCACCAGAAGCGGTGCCGGAAAGCTGGCTGGAGTGCGATCTTCCTGAGGCCGATACTGTCGTCGTCC
CCTCAAACTGGCAGATGCACGGTTACGATGCGCCCATCTACACCAACGTGACCTATCCCATTACGGTCAA
TCCGCCGTTTGTTCCCACGGAGAATCCGACGGGTTGTTACTCGCTCACATTTAATGTTGATGAAAGCTGG
CTACAGGAAGGCCAGACGCGAATTATTTTTGATGGCGTTGGAATTAGCTTATCGACTGCACGGTGCACCA
ATGCTTCTGGCGTCAGGCAGCCATCGGAAGCTGTGGTATGGCTGTGCAGGTCGTAAATCACTGCATAATT
CGTGTCGCTCAAGGCGCACTCCCGTTCTGGATAATGTTTTTTGCGCCGACATCATAACGGTTCTGGCAAA
TATTCTGAAATGAGCTGTTGACAATTAATCATCGGCTCGTATAATGTGTGGAATTGTGAGCGGATAACAA
TTTCACACAGGAAACAGTATTCATGTCCCCTATACTAGGTTATTGGAAAATTAAGGGCCTTGTGCAACCC
ACTCGACTTCTTTTGGAATATCTTGAAGAAAAATATGAAGAGCATTTGTATGAGCGCGATGAAGGTGATA
AATGGCGAAACAAAAAGTTTGAATTGGGTTTGGAGTTTCCCAATCTTCCTTATTATATTGATGGTGATGT
TAAATTAACACAGTCTATGGCCATCATACGTTATATAGCTGACAAGCACAACATGTTGGGTGGTTGTCCA
AAAGAGCGTGCAGAGATTTCAATGCTTGAAGGAGCGGTTTTGGATATTAGATACGGTGTTTCGAGAATTG
CATATAGTAAAGACTTTGAAACTCTCAAAGTTGATTTTCTTAGCAAGCTACCTGAAATGCTGAAAATGTT
CGAAGATCGTTTATGTCATAAAACATATTTAAATGGTGATCATGTAACCCATCCTGACTTCATGTTGTAT
GACGCTCTTGATGTTGTTTTATACATGGACCCAATGTGCCTGGATGCGTTCCCAAAATTAGTTTGTTTTA
AAAAACGTATTGAAGCTATCCCACAAATTGATAAGTACTTGAAATCCAGCAAGTATATAGCATGGCCTTT
GCAGGGCTGGCAAGCCACGTTTGGTGGTGGCGACCATCCTCCAAAATCGGATACTAGTGAAAACCTGTAC
TTCCAATCCGGTTCCGCAGACCAGAGACAGCGCTCACTCTCTACTTCCGGGGAATCGTTATACCATGTTC
TTGGACTGGACAAGAATGCAACCTCAGATGACATTAAAAAGTCCTATCGGAAGCTGGCCCTGAAATATCA
CCCTGACAAGAACCCTGATAACCCAGAGGCTGCAGACAAGTTTAAGGAGATTAACAACGCCCACGCAATC
CTGACAGACGCCACGAAAAGAAACATTTATGACAAGTATGGCTCGCTGGGGCTCTATGTGGCTGAGCAAT
TTGGGGAGGAGAATGTCAACACCTACTTCGTACTCTCCAGCTGGTGGGCCAAGGCGCTGTTCGTCTTCTG
TGGCCGCCTCACCTGCTGCTACTGCTGCTGCTGTTTATGCTGTTGCTTTAACTGCTGCTGTGGGAAGTGC
AAGCCCAAGGCACCTGAGGGTGAAGAGACAGAATTCTACGTATCCCCTGAAGACTTGGAGGCACAGCTGC
AGTCTGATGAGAGGGAGGCTACAGACACACCGATCGTCATACAGCCAGCATCCGCCACAGAGACCACCCA
GCTGACAGCTGACTCCCACCCCAGCTATCACACTGACGGGTTCAACTAAAAGCTTAATTCATCGTGACTG
ACTGACGATCTGCCTCGCGCGTTTCGGTGATGACGGTGAAAACCTCTGACACATGCAGCTCCCGGAGACG
GTCACAGCTTGTCTGTAAGCGGATGCCGGGAGCAGACAAGCCCGTCAGGGCGCGTCAGCGGGTGTTGGCG
GGTGTCGGGGCGCAGCCATGACCCAGTCACGTAGCGATAGCGGAGTGTATAATTCTTGAAGACGAAAGGG
CCTCGTGATACGCCTATTTTTATAGGTTAATGTCATGATAATAATGGTTTCTTAGACGTCAGGTGGCACT
TTTCGGGGAAATGTGCGCGGAACCCCTATTTGTTTATTTTTCTAAATACATTCAAATATGTATCCGCTCA
TGAGACAATAACCCTGATAAATGCTTCAATAATATTGAAAAAGGAAGAGTATGAGTATTCAACATTTCCG
TGTCGCCCTTATTCCCTTTTTTGCGGCATTTTGCCTTCCTGTTTTTGCTCACCCAGAAACGCTGGTGAAA
GTAAAAGATGCTGAAGATCAGTTGGGTGCACGAGTGGGTTACATCGAACTGGATCTCAACAGCGGTAAGA
TCCTTGAGAGTTTTCGCCCCGAAGAACGTTTTCCAATGATGAGCACTTTTAAAGTTCTGCTATGTGGCGC
GGTATTATCCCGTGTTGACGCCGGGCAAGAGCAACTCGGTCGCCGCATACACTATTCTCAGAATGACTTG
GTTGAGTACTCACCAGTCACAGAAAAGCATCTTACGGATGGCATGACAGTAAGAGAATTATGCAGTGCTG
CCATAACCATGAGTGATAACACTGCGGCCAACTTACTTCTGACAACGATCGGAGGACCGAAGGAGCTAAC
CGCTTTTTTGCACAACATGGGGGATCATGTAACTCGCCTTGATCGTTGGGAACCGGAGCTGAATGAAGCC
ATACCAAACGACGAGCGTGACACCACGATGCCTGCAGCAATGGCAACAACGTTGCGCAAACTATTAACTG
GCGAACTACTTACTCTAGCTTCCCGGCAACAATTAATAGACTGGATGGAGGCGGATAAAGTTGCAGGACC
ACTTCTGCGCTCGGCCCTTCCGGCTGGCTGGTTTATTGCTGATAAATCTGGAGCCGGTGAGCGTGGGTCT
CGCGGTATCATTGCAGCACTGGGGCCAGATGGTAAGCCCTCCCGTATCGTAGTTATCTACACGACGGGGA
GTCAGGCAACTATGGATGAACGAAATAGACAGATCGCTGAGATAGGTGCCTCACTGATTAAGCATTGGTA
ACTGTCAGACCAAGTTTACTCATATATACTTTAGATTGATTTAAAACTTCATTTTTAATTTAAAAGGATC
TAGGTGAAGATCCTTTTTGATAATCTCATGACCAAAATCCCTTAACGTGAGTTTTCGTTCCACTGAGCGT
CAGACCCCGTAGAAAAGATCAAAGGATCTTCTTGAGATCCTTTTTTTCTGCGCGTAATCTGCTGCTTGCA
AACAAAAAAACCACCGCTACCAGCGGTGGTTTGTTTGCCGGATCAAGAGCTACCAACTCTTTTTCCGAAG
GTAACTGGCTTCAGCAGAGCGCAGATACCAAATACTGTCCTTCTAGTGTAGCCGTAGTTAGGCCACCACT
TCAAGAACTCTGTAGCACCGCCTACATACCTCGCTCTGCTAATCCTGTTACCAGTGGCTGCTGCCAGTGG
CGATAAGTCGTGTCTTACCGGGTTGGACTCAAGACGATAGTTACCGGATAAGGCGCAGCGGTCGGGCTGA
ACGGGGGGTTCGTGCACACAGCCCAGCTTGGAGCGAACGACCTACACCGAACTGAGATACCTACAGCGTG
AGCTATGAGAAAGCGCCACGCTTCCCGAAGGGAGAAAGGCGGACAGGTATCCGGTAAGCGGCAGGGTCGG
AACAGGAGAGCGCACGAGGGAGCTTCCAGGGGGAAACGCCTGGTATCTTTATAGTCCTGTCGGGTTTCGC
CACCTCTGACTTGAGCGTCGATTTTTGTGATGCTCGTCAGGGGGGCGGAGCCTATGGAAAAACGCCAGCA
ACGCGGCCTTTTTACGGTTCCTGGCCTTTTGCTGGCCTTTTGCTCACATGTTCTTTCCTGCGTTATCCCC
TGATTCTGTGGATAACCGTATTACCGCCTTTGAGTGAGCTGATACCGCTCGCCGCAGCCGAACGACCGAG
CGCAGCGAGTCAGTGAGCGAGGAAGCGGAAGAGCGCCTGATGCGGTATTTTCTCCTTACGCATCTGTGCG
GTATTTCACACCGCATAAATTCCGACACCATCGAATGGCGCAAAACCTTTCGCGGTATGGCATGATAGCG
CCCGGAAGAGAGTCAATTCAGGGTGGTGAATGTGAAACCAGTAACGTTATACGATGTCGCAGAGTATGCC
GGTGTCTCTTATCAGACCGTTTCCCGCGTGGTGAACCAGGCCAGCCACGTTTCTGCGAAAACGCGGGAAA
AAGTGGAAGCGGCGATGGCGGAGCTGAATTACATTCCCAACCGCGTGGCACAACAACTGGCGGGCAAACA
GTCGTTGCTGATTGGCGTTGCCACCTCCAGTCTGGCCCTGCACGCGCCGTCGCAAATTGTCGCGGCGATT
AAATCTCGCGCCGATCAACTGGGTGCCAGCGTGGTGGTGTCGATGGTAGAACGAAGCGGCGTCGAAGCCT
GTAAAGCGGCGGTGCACAATCTTCTCGCGCAACGCGTCAGTGGGCTGATCATTAACTATCCGCTGGATGA
CCAGGATGCCATTGCTGTGGAAGCTGCCTGCACTAATGTTCCGGCGTTATTTCTTGATGTCTCTGACCAG
ACACCCATCAACAGTATTATTTTCTCCCATGAAGACGGTACGCGACTGGGCGTGGAGCATCTGGTCGCAT
TGGGTCACCAGCAAATCGCGCTGTTAGC
